>Addgene plasmid #239651 | pXYB177 | addgene full sequence | sequence record 477049 | Addgene NGS Result
GTCAAGAGTCCCCCGTGTTCTCTCCAAATGAAATGAACTTCCTTATATAGAGGAAGGGTCTTGCGAAGGA
TAGTGGGATTGTGCGTCATCCCTTACGTCAGTGGAGATATCACATCAATCCACTTGCTTTGAAGACGTGG
TTGGAACGTCTTCTTTTTCCACGATGCTCCTCGTGGGTGGGGGTCCATCTTTGGGACCACTGTCGGCAGA
GGCATCTTCAACGATGGCCTTTCCTTTATCGCAATGATGGCATTTGTAGGAGCCACCTTCCTTTTCCACT
ATCTTCACAATAAAGTGACAGATAGCTGGGCAATGGAATCCGAGGAGGTTTCCGGATATTACCCTTTGTT
GAAAAGTCTCAATTGCCCTTTGGTCTTCTGAGACTGTATCTTTGATATTTTTGGAGTAGACAAGTGTGTC
GTGCTCCACCATGTTGACGAAGATTTTCTTCTTGTCATTGAGTCGTAAGAGACTCTGTATGAACTGTTCG
CCAGTCTTTACGGCGAGTTCTGTTAGGTCCTCTATTTGAATCTTTGACTCCATGAAGCTAAACTGAAGGC
GGGAAACGACAATCTGATCCAAGCTCAAGCTGCTCTAGCATTCGCCATTCAGGCTGCGCAACTGTTGGGA
AGGGCGATCGGTGCGGGCCTCTTCGCTATTACGCCAGCTGGCGAAAGGGGGATGTGCTGCAAGGCGATTA
AGTTGGGTAACGCCAGGGTTTTCCCAGTCACGACGTTGTAAAACGACGGCCAGTGCCAAGCTTGCATGCC
TGCAGGTCCCCAGATTAGCCTTTTCAATTTCAGAAAGAATGCTAACCCACAGATGGTTAGAGAGGCTTAC
GCAGCAGGTCTCATCAAGACGATCTACCCGAGCAATAATCTCCAGGAAATCAAATACCTTCCCAAGAAGG
TTAAAGATGCAGTCAAAAGATTCAGGACTAACTGCATCAAGAACACAGAGAAAGATATATTTCTCAAGAT
CAGAAGTACTATTCCAGTATGGACGATTCAAGGCTTGCTTCACAAACCAAGGCAAGTAATAGAGATTGGA
GTCTCTAAAAAGGTAGTTCCCACTGAATCAAAGGCCATGGAGTCAAAGATTCAAATAGAGGACCTAACAG
AACTCGCCGTAAAGACTGGCGAACAGTTCATACAGAGTCTCTTACGACTCAATGACAAGAAGAAAATCTT
CGTCAACATGGTGGAGCACGACACACTTGTCTACTCCAAAAATATCAAAGATACAGTCTCAGAAGACCAA
AGGGCAATTGAGACTTTTCAACAAAGGGTAATATCCGGAAACCTCCTCGGATTCCATTGCCCAGCTATCT
GTCACTTTATTGTGAAGATAGTGGAAAAGGAAGGTGGCTCCTACAAATGCCATCATTGCGATAAAGGAAA
GGCCATCGTTGAAGATGCCTCTGCCGACAGTGGTCCCAAAGATGGACCCCCACCCACGAGGAGCATCGTG
GAAAAAGAAGACGTTCCAACCACGTCTTCAAAGCAAGTGGATTGATGTGATATCTCCACTGACGTAAGGG
ATGACGCACAATCCCACTATCCTTCGCAAGACCCTTCCTCTATATAAGGAAGTTCATTTCATTTGGAGAG
AACACGGGGGACTCAAACATTACTCATTCACAAAACCATCTTAAAGCAACTACACAAGTCTTGAAATTTT
CTCATATTTTCTATTTACTATATAAACTTTTAATCAAATCAAGATTAAAGTTAATTAAATGACAACCTTC
AAAATCGAGTCCCGGATCCACGGCAACCTCAACGGGGAGAAGTTCGAGTTGGTTGGAGGTGGAGTAGGTG
AGGAGGGTCGCCTCGAGATTGAGATGAAGACTAAAGATAAACCACTGGCATTCTCTCCCTTCCTGCTGAC
CACTTGCATGGGTTACGGGTTCTACCACTTCGCCAGCTTCCCAAAGGGGATTAAGAACATCTATAAATAG
CAATATTTACCTTTGTAGATAAAAGTTATCAGGCATGCACCTGGTAGCTAGTCTTTAAACCAATAGATTG
CATCGGTTTAAAAGGCAAGACCGTCAAATTGCGGGAAAGGGGTCAACAGCCGTTCAGTACCAAGTCTCAG
GGGAAACTTTGAGATGGCCTTGCAAAGGGTATGGTAATAAGCTGACGGACATGGTCCTAACCACGCAGCC
AAGTCCTAAGTCAACAGATCTTCTGTTGATATGGATGCAGTTCACAAACTAAATGTCGGTCGGGGAAGAT
GTATTCTTCTCATAAGATATAGTCGGACCTCTCCTTAATGGGAGCTAGCGGATGAAGTGATGCAACACTG
GAGCCGCTGGGAACTAATTTGTATGCGAAAGTATATTGATTAGTTTTGGAGTACTCGCTTCATGCTGCAA
CGAACGGAGGTTACACCAACACCAGGAAGGAGATCTATGAAGACGGCGGCATCTTGGAGGTCAACTTCCG
TTACACTTACGAGTTCAACAAGATCATCGGTGACGTCGAGTGCATTGGACATGGATTCCCAAGTCAGAGT
CCGATCTTCAAGGACACGATCGTGAAGAGTTGTCCCACGGTGGACCTGATGTTGCCAATGTCCGGGAACA
TCATCGCCAGCTCCTACGCTTACGCCTTCCAACTGAAGGACGGCTCTTTCTACACGGCAGAAGTCAAGAA
CAACATAGACTTCAAGAATCCAATCCACGAGTCCTTCTCGAAGTCAGGGCCCATGTTCACCCACAGACGT
GTCGAGGAGACTCTCACCAAGGAGAACCTTGCCATAGTGGAGTACCAGCAGGTTTTCAACAGCGCCCCAA
GAGACATGTAGATATGAAGATGAAGATGAAATATTTGGTGTGTCAAATAAAAAGCTTGTGTGCTTAAGTT
TGTGTTTTTTTCTTGGCTTGTTGTGTTATGAATTTGTGGCTTTTTCTAATATTAAATGAATGTAAGATCT
CATTATAATGAATAAACAAATGTTTCTATAATCCATTGTGAATGTTTTGTTGGATCTCTTCTGCAGCATA
TAACTACTGTATGTGCTATGGTATGGACTATGGAATATGATTAAAGATAAGATGGGCTCATAGAGTAAAA
CGAGGCGAGGGACCTATAAACCTCCCTTCATCATGCTATTTCATGATCTATTTTATAAAATAAAGATGTA
GAAAAAAGTAAGCGTAATAACCGCAAAACAAATGATTTAAAACATGGCACATAATGAGGAGATTAAGTTC
GGTTTACGTTTATTTTAGTACTAATTGTAACGTGAGACTACGTATCGGGAATCGCCTAATTAAAGCATTA
ATGCGAACCTGATTAGATTCACCGACCCTCCTATCGTGTCGACCTTTCTGTTTCTTAGAATTTTTTGGTA
GTCTATGTACTAATAATGTCAGCTTCGTATTTATTTCATAAGCAATTTGCATTTGCAATTTGTTTTTTAC
TTTTATTTTTATTGTATTGTGGAATGTGGACTCGTACCAACATGAAGTTATATACCACCAAAAAAATTAC
AGTTAGTCAAAAGATTCACGAGTGAGAGCTACTTATGATTGTCTTTTACGTATATGTCTAATTGTCTATT
TGCTCAATAATCTTTGTACTTTCTTTTGTCGTTGATAAAATCACAAAGTTCCAAAAGTAATCGAATGATT
TGCTTTTAAGAAAAGAAGAGCTCAATAATTCAACATATATCTGTACACAATTACCGCCTTTGAGTGAGCT
CTAGATGCCACCTGACGTCTAAGAAGAATTCGTAATCATGGTCATAGCTGTTTCCTGTGTGAAATTGTTA
TCCGCTCACAATTCCACACAACATACGAGCCGGAAGCATAAAGTGTAAAGCCTGGGGTGCCTAATGAGTG
AGCTAACTCACATTAATTGCGTTGCGCTCACTGCCCGCTTTCCAGTCGGGAAACCTGTCGTGCCAGCTGC
ATTAATGAATCGGCCAACGCGCGGGGAGAGGCGGTTTGCGTATTGGCTAGAGCAGCTTGCCAACATGGTG
GAGCACGACACTCTCGTCTACTCCAAGAATATCAAAGATACAGTCTCAGAAGACCAAAGGGCTATTGAGA
CTTTTCAACAAAGGGTAATATCGGGAAACCTCCTCGGATTCCATTGCCCAGCTATCTGTCACTTCATCAA
AAGGACAGTAGAAAAGGAAGGTGGCACCTACAAATGCCATCATTGCGATAAAGGAAAGGCTATCGTTCAA
GATGCCTCTGCCGACAGTGGTCCCAAAGATGGACCCCCACCCACGAGGAGCATCGTGGAAAAAGAAGACG
TTCCAACCACGTCTTCAAAGCAAGTGGATTGATGTGAACATGGTGGAGCACGACACTCTCGTCTACTCCA
AGAATATCAAAGATACAGTCTCAGAAGACCAAAGGGCTATTGAGACTTTTCAACAAAGGGTAATATCGGG
AAACCTCCTCGGATTCCATTGCCCAGCTATCTGTCACTTCATCAAAAGGACAGTAGAAAAGGAAGGTGGC
ACCTACAAATGCCATCATTGCGATAAAGGAAAGGCTATCGTTCAAGATGCCTCTGCCGACAGTGGTCCCA
AAGATGGACCCCCACCCACGAGGAGCATCGTGGAAAAAGAAGACGTTCCAACCACGTCTTCAAAGCAAGT
GGATTGATGTGATATCTCCACTGACGTAAGGGATGACGCACAATCCCACTATCCTTCGCAAGACCCTTCC
TCTATATAAGGAAGTTCATTTCATTTGGAGAGGACACGCTGAAATCACCAGTCTCTCTCTACAAATCTAT
CTCTCTCGAGCTTTCGCAGATCCCGGGGGGCAATGAGATATGGGGATTGAACAAGATGGATTGCACGCAG
GTTCTCCGGCCGCTTGGGTGGAGAGGCTATTCGGCTATGACTGGGCACAACAGACAATCGGCTGCTCTGA
TGCCGCCGTGTTCCGGCTGTCAGCGCAGGGGCGCCCGGTTCTTTTTGTCAAGACCGACCTGTCCGGTGCC
CTGAATGAACTCCAGGACGAGGCAGCGCGGCTATCGTGGCTGGCCACGACGGGCGTTCCTTGCGCAGCTG
TGCTCGACGTTGTCACTGAAGCGGGAAGGGACTGGCTGCTATTGGGCGAAGTGCCGGGGCAGGATCTCCT
GTCATCTCACCTTGCTCCTGCCGAGAAAGTATCCATCATGGCTGATGCAATGCGGCGGCTGCATACGCTT
GATCCGGCTACCTGCCCATTCGACCACCAAGCGAAACATCGCATCGAGCGAGCACGTACTCGGATGGAAG
CCGGTCTTGTCGATCAGGATGATCTGGACGAAGAGCATCAGGGGCTCGCGCCAGCCGAACTGTTCGCCAG
GCTCAAGGCGCGCATGCCCGACGGCGAGGATCTCGTCGTGACACATGGCGATGCCTGCTTGCCGAATATC
ATGGTGGAAAATGGCCGCTTTTCTGGATTCATCGACTGTGGCCGGCTGGGTGTGGCGGACCGCTATCAGG
ACATAGCGTTGGCTACCCGTGATATTGCTGAAGAGCTTGGCGGCGAATGGGCTGACCGCTTCCTCGTGCT
TTACGGTATCGCCGCTCCCGATTCGCAGCGCATCGCCTTCTATCGCCTTCTTGACGAGTTCTTCTGAAGT
AGATGCCGACCGGATCTGTCGATCGACAAGCTCGAGTTTCTCCATAATAATGTGTGAGTAGTTCCCAGAT
AAGGGAATTAGGGTTCCTATAGGGTTTCGCTCATGTGTTGAGCATATAAGAAACCCTTAGTATGTATTTG
TATTTGTAAAATACTTCTATCAATAAAATTTCTAATTCCTAAAACCAAAATCCAGTACTAAAATCCAGAT
CCCCCGAATTAATTCGGCGTTAATTCAGTACATTAAAAACGTCCGCAATGTGTTATTAAGTTGTCTAAGC
GTCAATTTGTTTACACCACAATATATCCTGCCACCAGCCAGCCAACAGCTCCCCGACCGGCAGCTCGGCA
CAAAATCACCACTCGATACAGGCAGCCCATCAGTCCGGGACGGCGTCAGCGGGAGAGCCGTTGTAAGGCG
GCAGACTTTGCTCATGTTACCGATGCTATTCGGAAGAACGGCAACTAAGCTGCCGGGTTTGAAACACGGA
TGATCTCGCGGAGGGTAGCATGTTGATTGTAACGATGACAGAGCGTTGCTGCCTGTGATCACCGCGGTTT
CAAAATCGGCTCCGTCGATACTATGTTATACGCCAACTTTGAAAACAACTTTGAAAAAGCTGTTTTCTGG
TATTTAAGGTTTTAGAATGCAAGGAACAGTGAATTGGAGTTCGTCTTGTTATAATTAGCTTCTTGGGGTA
TCTTTAAATACTGTAGAAAAGAGGAAGGAAATAATAAATGGCTAAAATGAGAATATCACCGGAATTGAAA
AAACTGATCGAAAAATACCGCTGCGTAAAAGATACGGAAGGAATGTCTCCTGCTAAGGTATATAAGCTGG
TGGGAGAAAATGAAAACCTATATTTAAAAATGACGGACAGCCGGTATAAAGGGACCACCTATGATGTGGA
ACGGGAAAAGGACATGATGCTATGGCTGGAAGGAAAGCTGCCTGTTCCAAAGGTCCTGCACTTTGAACGG
CATGATGGCTGGAGCAATCTGCTCATGAGTGAGGCCGATGGCGTCCTTTGCTCGGAAGAGTATGAAGATG
AACAAAGCCCTGAAAAGATTATCGAGCTGTATGCGGAGTGCATCAGGCTCTTTCACTCCATCGACATATC
GGATTGTCCCTATACGAATAGCTTAGACAGCCGCTTAGCCGAATTGGATTACTTACTGAATAACGATCTG
GCCGATGTGGATTGCGAAAACTGGGAAGAAGACACTCCATTTAAAGATCCGCGCGAGCTGTATGATTTTT
TAAAGACGGAAAAGCCCGAAGAGGAACTTGTCTTTTCCCACGGCGACCTGGGAGACAGCAACATCTTTGT
GAAAGATGGCAAAGTAAGTGGCTTTATTGATCTTGGGAGAAGCGGCAGGGCGGACAAGTGGTATGACATT
GCCTTCTGCGTCCGGTCGATCAGGGAGGATATCGGGGAAGAACAGTATGTCGAGCTATTTTTTGACTTAC
TGGGGATCAAGCCTGATTGGGAGAAAATAAAATATTATATTTTACTGGATGAATTGTTTTAGTACCTAGA
ATGCATGACCAAAATCCCTTAACGTGAGTTTTCGTTCCACTGAGCGTCAGACCCCGTAGAAAAGATCAAA
GGATCTTCTTGAGATCCTTTTTTTCTGCGCGTAATCTGCTGCTTGCAAACAAAAAAACCACCGCTACCAG
CGGTGGTTTGTTTGCCGGATCAAGAGCTACCAACTCTTTTTCCGAAGGTAACTGGCTTCAGCAGAGCGCA
GATACCAAATACTGTCCTTCTAGTGTAGCCGTAGTTAGGCCACCACTTCAAGAACTCTGTAGCACCGCCT
ACATACCTCGCTCTGCTAATCCTGTTACCAGTGGCTGCTGCCAGTGGCGATAAGTCGTGTCTTACCGGGT
TGGACTCAAGACGATAGTTACCGGATAAGGCGCAGCGGTCGGGCTGAACGGGGGGTTCGTGCACACAGCC
CAGCTTGGAGCGAACGACCTACACCGAACTGAGATACCTACAGCGTGAGCTATGAGAAAGCGCCACGCTT
CCCGAAGGGAGAAAGGCGGACAGGTATCCGGTAAGCGGCAGGGTCGGAACAGGAGAGCGCACGAGGGAGC
TTCCAGGGGGAAACGCCTGGTATCTTTATAGTCCTGTCGGGTTTCGCCACCTCTGACTTGAGCGTCGATT
TTTGTGATGCTCGTCAGGGGGGCGGAGCCTATGGAAAAACGCCAGCAACGCGGCCTTTTTACGGTTCCTG
GCCTTTTGCTGGCCTTTTGCTCACATGTTCTTTCCTGCGTTATCCCCTGATTCTGTGGATAACCGTATTA
CCGCCTTTGAGTGAGCTGATACCGCTCGCCGCAGCCGAACGACCGAGCGCAGCGAGTCAGTGAGCGAGGA
AGCGGAAGAGCGCCTGATGCGGTATTTTCTCCTTACGCATCTGTGCGGTATTTCACACCGCATATGGTGC
ACTCTCAGTACAATCTGCTCTGATGCCGCATAGTTAAGCCAGTATACACTCCGCTATCGCTACGTGACTG
GGTCATGGCTGCGCCCCGACACCCGCCAACACCCGCTGACGCGCCCTGACGGGCTTGTCTGCTCCCGGCA
TCCGCTTACAGACAAGCTGTGACCGTCTCCGGGAGCTGCATGTGTCAGAGGTTTTCACCGTCATCACCGA
AACGCGCGAGGCAGGGTGCCTTGATGTGGGCGCCGGCGGTCGAGTGGCGACGGCGCGGCTTGTCCGCGCC
CTGGTAGATTGCCTGGCCGTAGGCCAGCCATTTTTGAGCGGCCAGCGGCCGCGATAGGCCGACGCGAAGC
GGCGGGGCGTAGGGAGCGCAGCGACCGAAGGGTAGGCGCTTTTTGCAGCTCTTCGGCTGTGCGCTGGCCA
GACAGTTATGCACAGGCCAGGCGGGTTTTAAGAGTTTTAATAAGTTTTAAAGAGTTTTAGGCGGAAAAAT
CGCCTTTTTTCTCTTTTATATCAGTCACTTACATGTGTGACCGGTTCCCAATGTACGGCTTTGGGTTCCC
AATGTACGGGTTCCGGTTCCCAATGTACGGCTTTGGGTTCCCAATGTACGTGCTATCCACAGGAAAGAGA
CCTTTTCGACCTTTTTCCCCTGCTAGGGCAATTTGCCCTAGCATCTGCTCCGTACATTAGGAACCGGCGG
ATGCTTCGCCCTCGATCAGGTTGCGGTAGCGCATGACTAGGATCGGGCCAGCCTGCCCCGCCTCCTCCTT
CAAATCGTACTCCGGCAGGTCATTTGACCCGATCAGCTTGCGCACGGTGAAACAGAACTTCTTGAACTCT
CCGGCGCTGCCACTGCGTTCGTAGATCGTCTTGAACAACCATCTGGCTTCTGCCTTGCCTGCGGCGCGGC
GTGCCAGGCGGTAGAGAAAACGGCCGATGCCGGGATCGATCAAAAAGTAATCGGGGTGAACCGTCAGCAC
GTCCGGGTTCTTGCCTTCTGTGATCTCGCGGTACATCCAATCAGCTAGCTCGATCTCGATGTACTCCGGC
CGCCCGGTTTCGCTCTTTACGATCTTGTAGCGGCTAATCAAGGCTTCACCCTCGGATACCGTCACCAGGC
GGCCGTTCTTGGCCTTCTTCGTACGCTGCATGGCAACGTGCGTGGTGTTTAACCGAATGCAGGTTTCTAC
CAGGTCGTCTTTCTGCTTTCCGCCATCGGCTCGCCGGCAGAACTTGAGTACGTCCGCAACGTGTGGACGG
AACACGCGGCCGGGCTTGTCTCCCTTCCCTTCCCGGTATCGGTTCATGGATTCGGTTAGATGGGAAACCG
CCATCAGTACCAGGTCGTAATCCCACACACTGGCCATGCCGGCCGGCCCTGCGGAAACCTCTACGTGCCC
GTCTGGAAGCTCGTAGCGGATCACCTCGCCAGCTCGTCGGTCACGCTTCGACAGACGGAAAACGGCCACG
TCCATGATGCTGCGACTATCGCGGGTGCCCACGTCATAGAGCATCGGAACGAAAAAATCTGGTTGCTCGT
CGCCCTTGGGCGGCTTCCTAATCGACGGCGCACCGGCTGCCGGCGGTTGCCGGGATTCTTTGCGGATTCG
ATCAGCGGCCGCTTGCCACGATTCACCGGGGCGTGCTTCTGCCTCGATGCGTTGCCGCTGGGCGGCCTGC
GCGGCCTTCAACTTCTCCACCAGGTCATCACCCAGCGCCGCGCCGATTTGTACCGGGCCGGATGGTTTGC
GACCGCTCACGCCGATTCCTCGGGCTTGGGGGTTCCAGTGCCATTGCAGGGCCGGCAGGCAACCCAGCCG
CTTACGCCTGGCCAACCGCCCGTTCCTCCACACATGGGGCATTCCACGGCGTCGGTGCCTGGTTGTTCTT
GATTTTCCATGCCGCCTCCTTTAGCCGCTAAAATTCATCTACTCATTTATTCATTTGCTCATTTACTCTG
GTAGCTGCGCGATGTATTCAGATAGCAGCTCGGTAATGGTCTTGCCTTGGCGTACCGCGTACATCTTCAG
CTTGGTGTGATCCTCCGCCGGCAACTGAAAGTTGACCCGCTTCATGGCTGGCGTGTCTGCCAGGCTGGCC
AACGTTGCAGCCTTGCTGCTGCGTGCGCTCGGACGGCCGGCACTTAGCGTGTTTGTGCTTTTGCTCATTT
TCTCTTTACCTCATTAACTCAAATGAGTTTTGATTTAATTTCAGCGGCCAGCGCCTGGACCTCGCGGGCA
GCGTCGCCCTCGGGTTCTGATTCAAGAACGGTTGTGCCGGCGGCGGCAGTGCCTGGGTAGCTCACGCGCT
GCGTGATACGGGACTCAAGAATGGGCAGCTCGTACCCGGCCAGCGCCTCGGCAACCTCACCGCCGATGCG
CGTGCCTTTGATCGCCCGCGACACGACAAAGGCCGCTTGTAGCCTTCCATCCGTGACCTCAATGCGCTGC
TTAACCAGCTCCACCAGGTCGGCGGTGGCCCATATGTCGTAAGGGCTTGGCTGCACCGGAATCAGCACGA
AGTCGGCTGCCTTGATCGCGGACACAGCCAAGTCCGCCGCCTGGGGCGCTCCGTCGATCACTACGAAGTC
GCGCCGGCCGATGGCCTTCACGTCGCGGTCAATCGTCGGGCGGTCGATGCCGACAACGGTTAGCGGTTGA
TCTTCCCGCACGGCCGCCCAATCGCGGGCACTGCCCTGGGGATCGGAATCGACTAACAGAACATCGGCCC
CGGCGAGTTGCAGGGCGCGGGCTAGATGGGTTGCGATGGTCGTCTTGCCTGACCCGCCTTTCTGGTTAAG
TACAGCGATAACCTTCATGCGTTCCCCTTGCGTATTTGTTTATTTACTCATCGCATCATATACGCAGCGA
CCGCATGACGCAAGCTGTTTTACTCAAATACACATCACCTTTTTAGACGGCGGCGCTCGGTTTCTTCAGC
GGCCAAGCTGGCCGGCCAGGCCGCCAGCTTGGCATCAGACAAACCGGCCAGGATTTCATGCAGCCGCACG
GTTGAGACGTGCGCGGGCGGCTCGAACACGTACCCGGCCGCGATCATCTCCGCCTCGATCTCTTCGGTAA
TGAAAAACGGTTCGTCCTGGCCGTCCTGGTGCGGTTTCATGCTTGTTCCTCTTGGCGTTCATTCTCGGCG
GCCGCCAGGGCGTCGGCCTCGGTCAATGCGTCCTCACGGAAGGCACCGCGCCGCCTGGCCTCGGTGGGCG
TCACTTCCTCGCTGCGCTCAAGTGCGCGGTACAGGGTCGAGCGATGCACGCCAAGCAGTGCAGCCGCCTC
TTTCACGGTGCGGCCTTCCTGGTCGATCAGCTCGCGGGCGTGCGCGATCTGTGCCGGGGTGAGGGTAGGG
CGGGGGCCAAACTTCACGCCTCGGGCCTTGGCGGCCTCGCGCCCGCTCCGGGTGCGGTCGATGATTAGGG
AACGCTCGAACTCGGCAATGCCGGCGAACACGGTCAACACCATGCGGCCGGCCGGCGTGGTGGTGTCGGC
CCACGGCTCTGCCAGGCTACGCAGGCCCGCGCCGGCCTCCTGGATGCGCTCGGCAATGTCCAGTAGGTCG
CGGGTGCTGCGGGCCAGGCGGTCTAGCCTGGTCACTGTCACAACGTCGCCAGGGCGTAGGTGGTCAAGCA
TCCTGGCCAGCTCCGGGCGGTCGCGCCTGGTGCCGGTGATCTTCTCGGAAAACAGCTTGGTGCAGCCGGC
CGCGTGCAGTTCGGCCCGTTGGTTGGTCAAGTCCTGGTCGTCGGTGCTGACGCGGGCATAGCCCAGCAGG
CCAGCGGCGGCGCTCTTGTTCATGGCGTAATGTCTCCGGTTCTAGTCGCAAGTATTCTACTTTATGCGAC
TAAAACACGCGACAAGAAAACGCCAGGAAAAGGGCAGGGCGGCAGCCTGTCGCGTAACTTAGGACTTGTG
CGACATGTCGTTTTCAGAAGACGGCTGCACTGAACGTCAGAAGCCGACTGCACTATAGCAGCGGAGGGGT
TGGATCAAAGTACTTTGATCCCGAGGGGAACCCTGTGGTTGGCATGCACATACAAATGGACGAACGGATA
AACCTTTTCACGCCCTTTTAAATATCCGATTATTCTAATAAACGCTCTTTTCTCTTAGGTTTACCCGCCA
ATATATCCTGTCAAACACTGATAGTTTAATTCCCGATCTAGTAACATAGATGACACCGCGCGCGATAATT
TATCCTAGTTTGCGCGCTATATTTTGTTTTCTATCGCGTATTAAATGTATAATTGCGGGACTCTAATCAT
AAAAACCCATCTCATAAATAACGTCATGCATTACATGTTAATTATTACATGCTTAACGTAATTCAACAGA
AATTATATGATAATCATCGCAAGACCGGCAACAGGATTCAATCTTAAGAAACTTTATTGCCAAATGTTTG
AACGATCGGGGAAATTCGAGCTGGTCACCAATTCACACGTGATGGTGATGGTGATGGCTAGCGTTCTTGT
AGCCGAAATCTGGAATGTTGGTCCAGCGCTCGCGAAAGACGTGCGCGGCGAGCTTCGGCTTGCGGTCACG
AGTGAACACGCCCTTCTTGTTTCCTTGGACGCGCATCACGCCCTGAGAGGTCGCGAAGTCCGCGAAGTTC
CACGCTTGCTCACCCACGAAGTTCTCAAACTCATCGAACACGACGTGGTTCGCCTGGTAGTACTCGACTT
GATATTCCTCGGTGAACATCACTGGATCAATGTCGTGAAAGCCCGCAACGGTGTCTGCGCCGTACTCAGT
GATCATGATCGGCTTTCCTGGGCAACGCTTGTTCCACGCGTGAAATTCCTGGCGGAGATGGACTTTGGCC
GCTTCGAGATCACCGCCATCGAAGTACCATCCGTTATAGCGATTGAGCGCGATGACGTCAATCAGTTCGG
CGACTTTGTCCGTCTCCGGGGTAGCCATCACAAACAGCACGATCGTGACCGGACGCTTCTGTGGGTCGAG
TTCCTTGGTCAGCTCCACCAACGGCTTGAAGTACTCGTACGCGCCCTCTTCCTCAGTCGCCGCCTCGTTG
GCGATGCTCCACATCACGACGCTTGGATGGTTCTTGTCACGAGACACCAGTTCACGGAGAACGTCTTGAT
GGTGCTCAAACGTCCGAATCTTCTCCCAGGTACTGACGCGCTCGCTGCCTTCGCCGAGTCCCGTGGTGGC
CATGAAGTTGAGGTGCACGCCAACTGCCGGAGTCTCGTCGATCACGACCAGACCCTCGCGATCCGCAAGA
CGCATCAACTCTTCAGAGTACGGATAGTGTGCGGTCCGGAAGCTGTTGGCGCCGATCCATTTGAGGATAT
TGAAATCCATCACATTGCTCGCTTCGTTAAAGCCACGGCCGTTGATAGGAGTGTCCTCATGTTTGCCAAA
GCCCTTGAAGTAGAACGGTTTGTTGTTGATGAGGAACTTGCCGTCGTTGACTTCCACGGTCCGCACGCCG
AACGGCTCTTCATAGACATCGATGGTCAGTCCGTCGTTCACCAGTTCCACTTTGATCTGGTAGAGATACG
TGTTCAGTGGTTCCCAGAGGATGACATTCGGAATCTCCACGTTACCGCTCAGGCCCTCGGTGCTTGCGAC
CACTTTGCCTTCCTCATCCACGACCGACACTTTCACGGTCTCGGCTTTGCCTTGAAAGTCCACCGTATAG
GTCACAGTCCCGGTTGGGCCATTGAAGTCGGTCACAACCGAGATGTCCTCGACGTACGTAAACGGGGTCG
TGTAGATTTTCACCGGACGGTGCAGGCCTGCATAGTTGAAGAAGTCGAAGTTCGGCTTGTTACGAATGAC
TTTTCCGAGGCCCTCTTCGTGGCGCTCGCTGTACAGCCCCACCGGGAGGGTGCTATCGTCGAGGATGTTG
TCCACGGCGACGGTGACGCGATTCATGCCATCACGCAGCGAGTTGTTGATTTCCGCTTCGAATGGCAGGA
ATCCGCCCTTGTGCTCCACGACCAGCTCACCATTGACATAGACAATTGCTTTGTGAGTTGCAGAGCCGAA
GCGGAGCACGATACGCTGATCCTTCAGATAGGCCGGCACCGTGAACTCACGTTCGTACCAGACATATCCG
ATATGGTTGCGGATTTCCTTGGTCACGCCAATGTCATTGTAACTGCTTGGGACGGCCATACTAATAGTGT
CGGTCAGCTTGCTTTCGTACCACTTCTCTTCCAGTCCTTTCCCGTAGTCCAGCTTGAAGTTCCAGACGCC
ATTGAGGTCGAAGACGCCACGGGTCTCGGTGTTGATCGGGTACAGACTAGTTCGTCGGTTCTGTAACTAT
CATCATCATCATAGACACACGAAATAAAGTAATCAGATTATCAGTTAAAGCTATGTAATATTTACACCAT
AACCAATCAATTAAAAAATAGATCAGTTTAAAGAAAGATCAAAGCTCAAAAAAATAAAAAGAGAAAAGGG
TCCTAACCAAGAAAATGAAGGAGAAAAACTAGAAATTTACCCTCAGATCTACCATG
Features (pLannotate 1.2.2; 27 found; start..end, strand, type, name):
     20..361     -  promoter       CaMV 35S promoter: strong constitutive promoter from cauliflower mosaic virus
    601..755     -  CDS            lacZα (fragment): LacZα fragment of β-galactosidase; lacZ fragment
    758..778     -  misc_feature   MCS (fragment): pUC18/19 multiple cloning site
   1269..1610    +  promoter       CaMV 35S promoter: strong constitutive promoter from cauliflower mosaic virus
   1897..1920    +  CDS            CopGFP (fragment): green fluorescent protein 2 from Pontellina plumata, also known as ppluGFP2 (Shagin et al., 2004)
   1944..2285    +  ncRNA          Intron gpI: Accession: RF00028 - Group I catalytic intron
   2813..3061    +  terminator     HSP terminator: efficient transcription terminator from the Arabidopsis thaliana heat shock protein 18.2 gene (Nagaya et al., 2010)
   3773..3795    -  protein_bind   lac operator (fragment): The lac repressor binds to the lac operator to inhibit transcription in E. coli. This inhibition can be relieved by adding lactose or isopropyl-β-D-thiogalactopyranoside (IPTG). lac repressor encoded by lacI
   3799..3829    -  promoter       lac promoter: promoter for the E. coli lac operon
   3844..3865    -  protein_bind   CAP binding site: CAP binding activates transcription in the presence of cAMP. E. coli catabolite activator protein
   3878..3966    -  CDS            lacI (fragment): lac repressor; lacI; The lac repressor binds to the lac operator to inhibit transcription in E. coli. This inhibition can be relieved by adding lactose or isopropyl-β-D-thiogalactopyranoside (IPTG).
   4056..4732    +  promoter       CaMV 35S promoter (enhanced): cauliflower mosaic virus 35S promoter with a duplicated enhancer region
   4805..5597    +  CDS            NeoR/KanR (fragment): aminoglycoside phosphotransferase from Tn5; aph(3')-II (or nptII); confers resistance to neomycin, kanamycin, and G418 (Geneticin®)
   5637..5811    +  polyA_signal   CaMV poly(A) signal: cauliflower mosaic virus polyadenylation signal
   5889..5913    -  misc_feature   LB T-DNA repeat: left border repeat from nopaline C58 T-DNA
   6338..7132    +  CDS            KanR: aminoglycoside phosphotransferase; aphA-3; confers resistance to kanamycin
   7219..7807    +  rep_origin     ori: high-copy-number ColE1/pMB1/pBR322/pUC origin of replication
   7993..8133    -  misc_feature   bom: basis of mobility region from pBR322
   8235..8274    -  CDS            rop (fragment): Rop protein, which maintains plasmids at low copy number; rop
   8477..8671    -  rep_origin     pVS1 oriV: origin of replication for the Pseudomonas plasmid pVS1 (Heeb et al., 2000)
   8737..9810    -  CDS            pVS1 RepA: replication protein from the Pseudomonas plasmid pVS1 (Heeb et al., 2000)
  10239..10868   -  CDS            pVS1 StaA: stability protein from the Pseudomonas plasmid pVS1 (Heeb et al., 2000)
  11428..11829   -  CDS            Y4CG_SINFN (fragment): Protein inferred from homology: Swiss-Prot protein existence level 3. From Sinorhizobium fredii (strain NBRC 101917 / NGR234).
  12169..12193   -  misc_feature   RB T-DNA repeat: right border repeat from nopaline C58 T-DNA
  12215..12467   -  terminator     NOS terminator: nopaline synthase terminator and poly(A) signal
  12499..12516   -  CDS            7xHis (fragment): 6xHis affinity tag
  12523..14545   -  CDS            GUSPlus™: β-glucuronidase codon-optimized Staphylococcus gusA gene with a catalase intron to ensure expression in plants but not bacteria
