[The description below was written by a language model from this plasmid's Addgene catalogue record and pLannotate feature annotations shown in this document.]
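Description:
pXYB177 is a plant binary vector built on the pCAMBIA1305.1 backbone and intended for Agrobacterium-mediated T-DNA delivery into plant cells. It is maintained in E. coli through a ColE1/pMB1-type origin with the pBR322 bom region. The pVS1 oriV, RepA and StaA functions support replication and stable inheritance in Agrobacterium. Bacterial selection is by kanamycin, conferred by the aphA-3 gene in the backbone.

Between the nopaline-type left and right T-DNA borders, the annotation shows three plant expression units. The payload is driven by a CaMV 35S promoter and ends at the Arabidopsis HSP18.2 terminator. Within it, the automated annotation recognises only a short GFP-like stretch (labelled as a CopGFP fragment, probably a partial match to the GFPuv coding sequence named in the record) followed by a group I catalytic intron. This fits the catalogued insert, a catalytically deactivated ribozyme interrupting a GFPuv reporter, apparently split at residue Y72, with the internal guide sequence variant IGS2. Because the ribozyme is deactivated, it would not be expected to splice and restore an intact GFPuv reading frame. The construct therefore most plausibly serves as a negative control for the depositors' split-ribozyme system for plant RNA imaging and engineering, although the record does not state this role explicitly.

The second unit is an enhanced 35S promoter driving an nptII (NeoR/KanR) gene with a CaMV poly(A) signal, for selecting transformed plant cells. The third is a 35S-driven, His-tagged GUSPlus reporter with a NOS terminator. Its catalase intron restricts expression to plants, which gives an independent marker of T-DNA delivery. Remnants of the lacZα/MCS region and the lac promoter are also present.
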