Addgene plasmid #239651: pXYB177
Purpose: Expression vector of deactivated ribozyme with IGS2 split GFPuv
Depositing lab: Xiaohan Yang. Depositing organization: Oak Ridge National Laboratory. Publication: A split ribozyme system for in vivo plant RNA imaging and genetic engineering. Liu Y, Rajput R, Islam MT, Valle ID, Yao T, Agrawal R, Boone BA, Eckert CA, Abraham PE, Chen JG, Tuskan GA, Yang X. Plant Biotechnol J. 2025 May;23(5):1640-1649. doi: 10.1111/pbi.14612. Epub 2025 Feb 7. PubMed 39919021.
Backbone
  Vector backbone: pCAMBIA1305.1
  Vector type: Plant Expression, Synthetic Biology
Growth in bacteria
  Bacterial resistance: Kanamycin, 50 μg/mL
  Growth temperature: 37°C
  Growth strain: DH5alpha
  Copy number: Unknown
Gene/Insert
  Gene/Insert name: dRibozyme split GFPuv2_Y72_igs2
Terms and licenses: Academic/Nonprofit Terms; Industry Terms: Not Available to Industry
How to cite: pXYB177 was a gift from Xiaohan Yang (Addgene plasmid # 239651 ; http://n2t.net/addgene:239651 ; RRID:Addgene_239651)
